Addgene plasmid #85234: pH6Z-207
Purpose: Plasmid clone containing HHV-6B(Z29) restriction endonuclease fragment
Depositing lab: Philip Pellett. Depositing organization: Centers for Disease Control and Prevention. Publication: Restriction endonuclease mapping and molecular cloning of the human herpesvirus 6 variant B strain Z29 genome. Lindquester GJ, Inoue N, Allen RD, Castelli JW, Stamey FR, Dambaugh TR, O'Brian JJ, Danovich RM, Frenkel N, Pellett PE. Arch Virol. 1996;141(2):367-79. PubMed 8634027.
Backbone
  Vector backbone: pKSm13-
  Backbone manufacturer: Stratagene, similar to pBluescript SK+
  Vector type: cloning vector
Growth in bacteria
  Bacterial resistance: Ampicillin, 100 μg/mL
  Growth temperature: 37°C
  Growth strain: DH5alpha
  Copy number: High Copy
Gene/Insert
  Gene/Insert name: fragment of the human herpesvirus 6B strain Z29 genome (alt name: NC_000898)
  Insert size (bp): 6200
  Cloning method: Unknown
  Sequencing primers: 5′ T7; 3′ T3
Terms and licenses: Academic/Nonprofit Terms; Industry Terms: Not Available to Industry
Depositor comments: restriction enzyme fragment = HindIII G; Range (bases) = 46,792-52,992; Associated Genes = U31 (partial), U32
How to cite: pH6Z-207 was a gift from Philip Pellett (Addgene plasmid # 85234 ; http://n2t.net/addgene:85234 ; RRID:Addgene_85234)
