[The description below was written by a language model from this plasmid's Addgene catalogue record and pLannotate feature annotations shown in this document.]
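Description:
pH6Z-207 is a bacterial cloning plasmid that carries a restriction fragment of the human herpesvirus 6B strain Z29 genome, one member of a set of clones generated during restriction mapping and molecular cloning of that viral genome. The backbone is pKSm13-, a Stratagene phagemid similar to pBluescript. It is maintained in E. coli at high copy number through a ColE1/pUC-type origin and selected with ampicillin via the β-lactamase gene and its native promoter. An f1 bacteriophage origin is also present, which in phagemids of this type permits rescue of single-stranded DNA with helper phage. Short annotated lacI and RSF origin fragments next to the lac region are probably backbone remnants or annotation artefacts rather than functional elements.

The insert is the HindIII G fragment, recorded as about 6.2 kb and spanning roughly positions 46,792 to 52,992 of the Z29 genome. The depositor lists the associated genes as a partial U31 and U32. The feature table annotates only a large U31 fragment, which encodes the large tegument protein; U32 is not separately called. The fragment sits within the pBluescript multiple cloning site, splitting it into two remnants and interrupting the lacZα region. The lac promoter, operator and CAP site lie on one side of the insert and the residual lacZα fragment on the other. Flanking T7 and T3 promoters provide sequencing priming sites and could support in vitro transcription of either strand. No eukaryotic promoter or expression elements are annotated, so the plasmid serves as a source of cloned viral genomic DNA, for example for sequencing, subcloning, mapping or probe preparation. The cloning method is recorded as unknown.
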