Features (pLannotate 1.2.2; 15 found; start..end, strand, type, name):
     49..637     -  rep_origin     ori: high-copy-number ColE1/pMB1/pBR322/pUC origin of replication
    808..1668    -  CDS            AmpR: β-lactamase; bla; confers resistance to ampicillin, carbenicillin, and related antibiotics
   1669..1773    -  promoter       AmpR promoter: bla
   1826..2254    -  rep_origin     f1 ori (sequence partly withheld): f1 bacteriophage origin of replication; arrow indicates direction of (+) strand synthesis
   2259..2416    -  CDS            lacZα (fragment): LacZα fragment of β-galactosidase; lacZ fragment
   2419..2437    +  promoter       T7 promoter: promoter for bacteriophage T7 RNA polymerase
   2446..2517    +  misc_feature   MCS (fragment): pBluescript multiple cloning site
   2585..8287    -  CDS            U31 (fragment): LTP_HHV6Z - Protein inferred from homology: Swiss-Prot protein existence level 3. Large tegument protein that plays multiple roles in the viral cycle. During viral entry, remains associated with the capsid while most of the tegument is detached and participates in the capsid transport toward the host nucleus. Plays a role in the routing of the capsid at the nuclear pore complex and subsequent uncoating. Within the host nucleus, acts as a deneddylase and promotes the degradation of nuclear CRLs (cullin-RING ubiquitin ligases) and thereby stabilizes nuclear CRL substrates, while cytoplasmic CRLs
   8284..8325    +  misc_feature   MCS (fragment): pBluescript multiple cloning site
   8337..8355    -  promoter       T3 promoter: promoter for bacteriophage T3 RNA polymerase
   8400..8416    -  protein_bind   lac operator: The lac repressor binds to the lac operator to inhibit transcription in E. coli. This inhibition can be relieved by adding lactose or isopropyl-β-D-thiogalactopyranoside (IPTG). lac repressor encoded by lacI
   8424..8454    -  promoter       lac promoter: promoter for the E. coli lac operon
   8469..8490    -  protein_bind   CAP binding site: CAP binding activates transcription in the presence of cAMP. E. coli catabolite activator protein
   8503..8595    -  CDS            lacI (fragment): lac repressor; lacI; The lac repressor binds to the lac operator to inhibit transcription in E. coli. This inhibition can be relieved by adding lactose or isopropyl-β-D-thiogalactopyranoside (IPTG).
   8597..8729    -  rep_origin     RSF ori (fragment): Plasmids containing the RSF 1030 origin of replication can be propagated in E. coli cells that contain additional plasmids with compatible origins.
>Addgene plasmid #85234 | pH6Z-207 | addgene full sequence | sequence record 172628 | Addgene NGS Result
AGGCCAGCAAAAGGCCAGGAACCGTAAAAAGGCCGCGTTGCTGGCGTTTTTCCATAGGCTCCGCCCCCCT
GACGAGCATCACAAAAATCGACGCTCAAGTCAGAGGTGGCGAAACCCGACAGGACTATAAAGATACCAGG
CGTTTCCCCCTGGAAGCTCCCTCGTGCGCTCTCCTGTTCCGACCCTGCCGCTTACCGGATACCTGTCCGC
CTTTCTCCCTTCGGGAAGCGTGGCGCTTTCTCATAGCTCACGCTGTAGGTATCTCAGTTCGGTGTAGGTC
GTTCGCTCCAAGCTGGGCTGTGTGCACGAACCCCCCGTTCAGCCCGACCGCTGCGCCTTATCCGGTAACT
ATCGTCTTGAGTCCAACCCGGTAAGACACGACTTATCGCCACTGGCAGCAGCCACTGGTAACAGGATTAG
CAGAGCGAGGTATGTAGGCGGTGCTACAGAGTTCTTGAAGTGGTGGCCTAACTACGGCTACACTAGAAGA
ACAGTATTTGGTATCTGCGCTCTGCTGAAGCCAGTTACCTTCGGAAAAAGAGTTGGTAGCTCTTGATCCG
GCAAACAAACCACCGCTGGTAGCGGTGGTTTTTTTGTTTGCAAGCAGCAGATTACGCGCAGAAAAAAAGG
ATCTCAAGAAGATCCTTTGATCTTTTCTACGGGGTCTGACGCTCAGTGGAACGAAAACTCACGTTAAGGG
ATTTTGGTCATGAGATTATCAAAAAGGATCTTCACCTAGATCCTTTTAAATTAAAAATGAAGTTTTAAAT
CAATCTAAAGTATATATGAGTAAACTTGGTCTGACAGTTACCAATGCTTAATCAGTGAGGCACCTATCTC
AGCGATCTGTCTATTTCGTTCATCCATAGTTGCCTGACTCCCCGTCGTGTAGATAACTACGATACGGGAG
GGCTTACCATCTGGCCCCAGTGCTGCAATGATACCGCGAGACCCACGCTCACCGGCTCCAGATTTATCAG
CAATAAACCAGCCAGCCGGAAGGGCCGAGCGCAGAAGTGGTCCTGCAACTTTATCCGCCTCCATCCAGTC
TATTAATTGTTGCCGGGAAGCTAGAGTAAGTAGTTCGCCAGTTAATAGTTTGCGCAACGTTGTTGCCATT
GCTACAGGCATCGTGGTGTCACGCTCGTCGTTTGGTATGGCTTCATTCAGCTCCGGTTCCCAACGATCAA
GGCGAGTTACATGATCCCCCATGTTGTGCAAAAAAGCGGTTAGCTCCTTCGGTCCTCCGATCGTTGTCAG
AAGTAAGTTGGCCGCAGTGTTATCACTCATGGTTATGGCAGCACTGCATAATTCTCTTACTGTCATGCCA
TCCGTAAGATGCTTTTCTGTGACTGGTGAGTACTCAACCAAGTCATTCTGAGAATAGTGTATGCGGCGAC
CGAGTTGCTCTTGCCCGGCGTCAATACGGGATAATACCGCGCCACATAGCAGAACTTTAAAAGTGCTCAT
CATTGGAAAACGTTCTTCGGGGCGAAAACTCTCAAGGATCTTACCGCTGTTGAGATCCAGTTCGATGTAA
CCCACTCGTGCACCCAACTGATCTTCAGCATCTTTTACTTTCACCAGCGTTTCTGGGTGAGCAAAAACAG
GAAGGCAAAATGCCGCAAAAAAGGGAATAAGGGCGACACGGAAATGTTGAATACTCATACTCTTCCTTTT
TCAATATTATTGAAGCATTTATCAGGGTTATTGTCTCATGAGCGGATACATATTTGAATGTATTTAGAAA
AATAAACAAATAGGGGTTCCGCGCACATTTCCCCGAAAAGTGCCACCTAAATTGTAAGCGTTAATATTTT
GTTAAAATTCGCGTTAAATTTTTGTTAAATCAGCTCATTTTTTAACCAATAGGCCGAAATCGGCAAAATC
CCTTATAAATCAAAAGAATAGACCGAGATAGGGT
[37 nt withheld, positions 1925-1961]
AAAGAACGTGGACTCCAACGTCAAAGG
[49 nt withheld, positions 1989-2037]
T
[91 nt withheld, positions 2039-2129]
G
[124 nt withheld, positions 2131-2254]
CCCATTCGCCATTCAGGCTGCGCAACTGTTGGGAAGGGCGATCGGTGCGGGCCTCTTCGCTATTACGCCA
GCTGGCGAAAGGGGGATGTGCTGCAAGGCGATTAAGTTGGGTAACGCCAGGGTTTTCCCAGTCACGACGT
TGTAAAACGACGGCCAGTGAATTGTAATACGACTCACTATAGGGCGAATTGGAGCTCCACCGCGGTGGCG
GCCGCTCTAGAACTAGTGGATCCCCCGGGCTGCAGGAATTCGATATCAAGCTTCATTTATTTCGTATGTT
TAACTAATAAAAATTTATAAAAGAAGCATGACTTTGTGTGTCGAATGTTACAGATACAAAGATTTTAATT
TTGAAAGAGTTGTATTTATCGATTCGGAGAACTCGCTGATTTGTTCTCGAGCTAGAGTGACATCTTTTAT
CGCTGCGCTGGCCGTGTTAGCTTTTATGTCTGGACTGGTTTCCAGTACGTTGGTATCAGTGGATAGGATG
ATTGATTGGCTCTTGGGCATAAGTCCAGTAACGGTAGGCTGTTTAAACTTTGGTTCGGAGAGGTTTTTGG
TGGTTAAAGTTTCAGAGCTAAGGTTGTATGGGCGAGTAGACACAGTTTTATTGGGCGGAAGTTGGTTTAA
AATATCTGTTGTTTTTGGGTAGAGATGAAAGGAAATTAAATCTGTCGCTTCGTATTCTTGCACGGGAAAG
TGGAAAGGATTTTTTATGTAGAAAGCGACTTTTTTTGGATCAGTGGACATCGGCGGTAGATAAACGTTGA
CAACTTCGTTGTCATAATTAAATAGTATCAGGGGAATATTGGGTGTCGCTCTGTTTGTGTGGTTGAGGTA
GGAGACGATTTTATTGAGCTGTACTGAAAAGATTGAATGTTCGACTATGTTCTTAGTCCATGACTGTTTC
AGGATGTAGTTGATGTCGAATGTGCGTGCTCTGAGGACGGATTGGAAGTCTTTATCGTGGAGTACGTTTT
CCAGGTGTCTCATGCAAAGCAGGTATGTTTTTTCGATGGTGTCGATGTACATAGCGAATGTCATTTCGTA
CCCCGTCAAGAAAGAGTAAAGAATGTAGTCGAAGACATATTCCTGAGCCTGCAGGCGAGTGAGTGTCGGT
GTGTTTTGTGCTTTGTGTACGGTGATTTTTGAGGTAATCTTTTCTCCGGATTTTATTGTGTCCGGTTCGT
GGGGAGTTACCGAGGACATGGTGATCTTATTTTGGTGTACGTATTCGGAGCATAGGTCCTTAATTAAGTT
TTGATAAGATCTTTGGGTAAAAGTGATCGGTTTGTATTGAATCCAAATATAGTTCAGAAATTTGTAGGGG
AGAATTAAGAAGGCAGTGAGATAGATAAAAAACTTTTCGTTTTGGGGGCACAGTTGTGTAAAAAATGTTT
GTTGGAAGGTATCTTTCATAAGTTTGGCGGATTGCCATAGCTGGGTGTCGATACATATACTTCTCATCAA
ATGCATGGGCTTCTCGGGAGGGTTGTGGCTAACGACGAATGTGTCATAGAGACTGTCTTTGTCTATGCTT
TTGGCTAATGAATTTATAACCAGATCTGTTGGATGACTGAGACAGCCGTAGAGATATTCAGGATGTGAGC
ATAGTATCAAAAGTGTGAATTGCTTGATGGGCAATTCGAACGCTGTGGAAACAGTACTGTCTTCAGATGC
TGTCCAGGCTTGTGTTATGATGTATATAAATAATTTCAAGTTCACGATCGGTATAAGTTCTCTTTTAAAA
TTTTGTGTACCGTCTCTGAGGTACGGGCCTAGGTCCAGAGTGATTATATTCTCCCAGAACTGCTGTAGTA
TAATTATGAAAGATTTACACACGGACAGGAGTTTATATTGGCTAGATACCAGGCGGGGGGTGTCTTCTGG
TACATGAATCTGCTTGTAGTTCAGGGAGAAAAACTTCACTACGGCGTTGTAAAAGATGTTGTGGAATTGC
AGCGGAACTCCTGTTTCGTCAACAATTAGTTGAGTTCCAAAGACAGAGTTTACTTGGTAGAACACTTGAC
GGTCCCGTTCAATCCTGAGGCGGGCATATAAATCCGAAATAGGCTTGACATTCGCTACTGAGTAATCGAT
CGGGATGAAATTTTGTTGCTGAAATACCGCCCATTGTTTCAGAAGTGTGTTCTGGATGTAGTTTTGCGCA
GCCGTTATGAAGTTGAGGAGTGCGCGCAGACCGTTAATATAATTTTCTGTGATGAGTGAGTCAGAAAATA
GGTCATTTTCCTCTGGAAATTTTTCAAATGGCTGGCCTTTGGGCAGCGACTTGAACTTCTCCATTAGTCG
TTCCACATTTTGTCGTTGCTTAGGAAAGTTGAATGCTAACTTGAAGCTGGCGACATTATTGACGGTCTCG
AAGTATTCTTTTTTGAGTTGTTCTTTTTCGTAGGTCTGTTGCATAGAAGTTTCGGAAGTGAGAATCTTGT
TCATGAGAGTTTGATACTGTTTCTGGCCACCGGCAACGCGTTTAGGATCTAACTCCTTCAAGAGCTTAGT
CAGTTTCGGAATGTTTTTCGTGTTCTCGACGGTTTCGTTGCAGATGACTTTGTTTTCAATTTCTACGTAC
TTGGTGTTAATCTGGTATTCCAAATCTCGTAGGGCCGCGTAATTGAACGGGATTGCTTCTTTCCCGAATT
CGCTTATAGCTGACAGGCAGAATTTGTTGATGTCGTGTACTAATTGTGTTAACCATTTGAGAGTTATCTC
TGCTTGAATGTAAGGCATCTCGTTGGCTGCTTTGTTCATCAGCTGACTTATAACTTTAAAGGGATCAGAA
ATAAAGTCCTGCAGTTTGATGTCAACGAAGTCTGGGAAGTAGAGCCTGGAATCCGAAACAAAGGCTGTCC
ATTTTGTATCGAATGAAAGTTTTGTTATATGGTTCTGATCCATTTTCGCCTTTAGGTGTGCGTTAAAGTG
GTTTAACAGCTCCTGGAGTTGATTTTCTTTGTTGTTGACTTCGACCGTGAGAGCTTTAGCGAATGCCGTT
TCTCTGAATTGGGTGTTTTTTATTTCTTTCAGCGTGTGCGTATTTAGGACTAGATAAATTTTATTGGTTT
TTGCATCTTGTGACGAGAGAAGAATTTTTTTCTCAGCTACTGCGTATTCTTTGGAGAGCTGTTCTTTTAT
TTTGTTCGTCTCTTTTTTCAGCTCTGTGATGCGTTCTTCGTAGAGGTTTAATTCTTGTCCGTAGACGGAG
TGGCTGATTCTAGTATATTTATTAGTGGAGGTAGCAATTTTCGTGAGGAACGTGATACTTTTTTGCATTT
GGTCGATCTCTGTTTTTACATCTTCTGTGCAGAATGTTGTTTTTTTGAACTTGGATAAGAAACTGAGTAA
AGGGGTATATTTTTGTTCTTCCTTGGACATCTGTTCGGGGTTTAGAGGAGTTTTGATTAATATCTTTTCG
AGAATGTCGGAGATGGTCTTGCTGATGGTCGTTTCTATGTCCTTTAACACTGGCAGTAGTGCATGAGTGA
AGTGAATGATGAGATCGTTATCCTGCAATTGTTTTAGAAAGGTTTCTAAAAGATTCAAATGCACTGTTTC
CAAAGACGAGAATTGACCGTCTTTTAGAATGAGTAAGATGTCGTTCAGTCTTTTTTCGAGGGTGTTTCTG
ATTGTGAGGATGTGTTTTTTGTCGTTTTCAGCAGTTTGTTTCATTTGCTCTTCCATATGTCGTTGTAGTG
CTTTATCGAGCTCAGGCTTGCAAGTTTGTAAGGCGTGTTTAGTGGGTGCAGTGGCTAAGAAGGCTGTCAG
TTCTTCGGGAGATGTAATGACGGCTGTTTTTGCTCTCTGTATCCAATTTTTCTCTTCAGCGGTGATTATT
TTTTGAGAGTAGAGAAATTTGATATGATCCATCAGCGTTGGTATTTTTTTTCCAAAATGCTGTTTCATCA
TGTTTTGGAGTTGTTCGCTGTTCGTCGTGATGAACTGGGCCAGATCGTCGAATTCTTCTAGAGTTTTTAA
GTTAGCGCATTTCTTTGCTAATTGCCGTAGTGTGAGAACGGATTCGAACAGTGCTGTTTTTTCGGTGCTG
TTTGGGAAGAGATCTACAAGAAATAGAACGGTTGAAAACGTCTGCTCAGGGACTGTTATGTCATTGAGCA
TGTCGTCTATACATATGTCAAGTATGGATTGTATTTTATCGTGGAGAATCGCAGCGATATCTGGTCGTTT
TTCTAAGATGAAATGGAGGTGTAAATTTTTTACGGTCGTAGTATTAGGTAGGTTATAAGCAGAGAGATGG
TGCAGGAAATCGTAAATAGGGGTTAACTCTTGGTCCCCAAGGATTTGTTTTGTGATTTCAGCTGTTTGCT
TGTTTTCGGTGGTGGAGATTTCCATTTTCCCCAGTTCTTCCAGTTGTGATTTGATCATTTCTATATTTAC
GATTGTCTTGTTTTTGCTGGGGTCCGCTAAGATGGATTCGATTGCGGCTAGGATTTCGGAAGCTCTGTCC
GAGGGTTTTTGACTGTTATAGAAATCGACGAACATTTTTCTGATAGATAGGGTAAAGTTCGAAAGGTTGT
TTATATTGAAGTGAGAAGTTCCGAAGCGTAGAAATTGCGTGTTGTCATACAGTTTTTCCACTTCTTGAAG
CAACTCAGTGTTAATGTTTAGGCCGCTGTGTTTTAAAACTTCAATGTTAAAATAAAGGTTTACCAGGTAG
GCAAATAGGCAATTCAGTTCGGTAACTGGCATGAAACCGGCAGCGAGATTGTTATAGTTATCTTGTACGA
TTTTTGTGAATTTGTTTCTGAGTGTGTGGATGGTGTTGGTGAGTTTTTCACTGATTTGTTTTTCTAGGGA
TAATTGTTGGGTGTTGTTCAGTGTGGAGATGTTTGGTAATTCAATCGATTCAGTCATGAAACGCGGAACG
ATGGCTTCAGTGATGTCGCTCGTGTGAACTTTGTGCACGTTTTCTGATTCGATAGGAAGTGCGGGAGTTT
CGCCGAGTTTGTCAATAAAATTAGAGAGTTGTGCGAAAATATTCTTGTCTCGTTCAATATCTTCTTGAAT
CTCTTTTCGTTTTTCGTTGAGCAGAACAGCTATGTTGTGTTTTTCTGCCTTATTCAGACAAACGAATTCA
TGGAAGTGTTTCACAGGGTTCTGGCTCACATAGGCTTTTAGATAATTCTCTATGTCATCTAGTTTCTTTG
GCATCTCTTGGAGCATTTGTGTGGTCCACGATTTGACCCATTCATAATGTTTTTCGTGCTCATTATCAGC
TATTGCCAGAAATTTGCTTAGTAAGATTCTCTCGAGTGTTCGAAAGGTCGTGGTTTTGCACAGGTAATTA
TTGTAAATCAAGAGGATGTCCAGATTGTTTTCTTGACAAGCTGTCAACGCCTCGTTGAATACTTCGGAAA
AGTCCTTGAAAGGCAATAAATAATTTATGAAAATCGTTTGCTGCTTTTGTTTGCTAGAATCGTCATTTGT
GGATCCGACGCCTACAAACACGTCGACGATTTGACACAATAAGTGAAAAACTCTGTTCCAGAGAAAGGGT
GTTGCGAAGGGCTGATTAGGATTCATGGGAGAATCTTGTAAGTATATGGTCCAGTTGAATTGAGATTTCA
TTATAGGAAAAGATTTGAGATCGTGAAATAAAGATTGAAATTGTGATCGTAGTTCATAAAAGCTCGGAAT
CAGGTCGACTTCCGTTGCGTAATATGTCAAGGATGCGGTATCTTTTTTCTTCTTGTCATTTAGTTCTAGT
TCTAGACTATGAGAGTTTTTCTTTCTTTTCTGGGGCGCGCGTTCTAGATATGTCGTTTTAGCCGCAACGA
GGTCTTGTTGCGATCCGATATCATCTGTTTTTTTTATATCATGGATTTCCGTGGAAGAAAATTTATCTAG
CGTAATCGCTATGTCGGGGTCTTTATAAGTTTTTAGGATAAGAAGCTCGGCGTCGTGACTAGAGAGCGAC
AAATTGGAGGTTTCTATGAAAAAAATGAAGCTGGCGTCGTAGTAGAAGCCTTCAGTGCCGTGGGCGGTGA
GCAGTTCATAAGCTTATCGATACCGTCGACCTCGAGGGGGGGCCCGGTACCAGCTTTTGTTCCCTTTAGT
GAGGGTTAATTTCGAGCTTGGCGTAATCATGGTCATAGCTGTTTCCTGTGTGAAATTGTTATCCGCTCAC
AATTCCACACAACATACGAGCCGGAAGCATAAAGTGTAAAGCCTGGGGTGCCTAATGAGTGAGCTAACTC
ACATTAATTGCGTTGCGCTCACTGCCCGCTTTCCAGTCGGGAAACCTGTCGTGCCAGCTGCATTAATGAA
TCGGCCAACGCGCGGGGAGAGGCGGTTTGCGTATTGGGCGCTCTTCCGCTTCCTCGCTCACTGACTCGCT
GCGCTCGGTCGTTCGGCTGCGGCGAGCGGTATCAGCTCACTCAAAGGCGGTAATACGGTTATCCACAGAA
TCAGGGGATAACGCAGGAAAGAACATGTGAGCAAA
